>Addgene plasmid #100157 | p7141 pHAGE-P-CMVt-N-HA-GAW-MUS81 | addgene full sequence | sequence record 261283 | Addgene NGS Result
TTCTTGAGATCCTTTTTTTCTGCGCGTAATCTGCTGCTTGCAAACAAAAAAACCACCGCTACCAGCGGTG
GTTTGTTTGCCGGATCAAGAGCTACCAACTCTTTTTCCGAAGGTAACTGGCTTCAGCAGAGCGCAGATAC
CAAATACTGTTCTTCTAGTGTAGCCGTAGTTAGGCCACCACTTCAAGAACTCTGTAGCACCGCCTACATA
CCTCGCTCTGCTAATCCTGTTACCAGTGGCTGCTGCCAGTGGCGATAAGTCGTGTCTTACCGGGTTGGAC
TCAAGACGATAGTTACCGGATAAGGCGCAGCGGTCGGGCTGAACGGGGGGTTCGTGCACACAGCCCAGCT
TGGAGCGAACGACCTACACCGAACTGAGATACCTACAGCGTGAGCTATGAGAAAGCGCCACGCTTCCCGA
AGGGAGAAAGGCGGACAGGTATCCGGTAAGCGGCAGGGTCGGAACAGGAGAGCGCACGAGGGAGCTTCCA
GGGGGAAACGCCTGGTATCTTTATAGTCCTGTCGGGTTTCGCCACCTCTGACTTGAGCGTCGATTTTTGT
GATGCTCGTCAGGGGGGCGGAGCCTATGGAAAAACGCCAGCAACGCGGCCTTTTTACGGTTCCTGGCCTT
TTGCTGGCCTTTTGCTCACATGTTCTTTCCTGCGTTATCCCCTGATTCTGTGGATAACCGTATTACCGCC
TTTGAGTGAGCTGATACCGCTCGCCGCAGCCGAACGACCGAGCGCAGCGAGTCAGTGAGCGAGGAAGCGG
AAGAGCGCCCAATACGCAAACCGCCTCTCCCCGCGCGTTGGCCGATTCATTAATGCAGCAAGCTCATGGC
TGACTAATTTTTTTTATTTATGCAGAGGCCGAGGCCGCCTCGGCCTCTGAGCTATTCCAGAAGTAGTGAG
GAGGCTTTTTTGGAGGCCTAGGCTTTTGCAAAAAGCTCCCCGTGGCACGACAGGTTTCCCGACTGGAAAG
CGGGCAGTGAGCGCAACGCAATTAATGTGAGTTAGCTCACTCATTAGGCACCCCAGGCTTTACACTTTAT
GCTTCCGGCTCGTATGTTGTGTGGAATTGTGAGCGGATAACAATTTCACACAGGAAACAGCTATGACATG
ATTACGAATTTCACAAATAAAGCATTTTTTTCACTGCATTCTAGTTGTGGTTTGTCCAAACTCATCAATG
TATCTTATCATGTCTGGATCAACTGGATAACTCAAGCTAACCAAAATCATCCCAAACTTCCCACCCCATA
CCCTATTACCACTGCCAATTACCTGTGGTTTCATTTACTCTAAACCTGTGATTCCTCTGAATTATTTTCA
TTTTAAAGAAATTGTATTTGTTAAATATGTACTACAAACTTAGTAGTTGGAAGGGCTAATTCACTCCCAA
AGAAGACAAGATATCCTTGATCTGTGGATCTACCACACACAAGGCTACTTCCCTGATTAGCAGAACTACA
CACCAGGGCCAGGGGTCAGATATCCACTGACCTTTGGATGGTGCTACAAGCTAGTACCAGTTGAGCCAGA
TAAGGTAGAAGAGGCCAATAAAGGAGAGAACACCAGCTTGTTACACCCTGTGAGCCTGCATGGGATGGAT
GACCCGGAGAGAGAAGTGTTAGAGTGGAGGTTTGACAGCCGCCTAGCATTTCATCACGTGGCCCGAGAGC
TGCATCCGGAGTACTTCAAGAACTGCTGATATCGAGCTTGCTACAAGGGACTTTCCGCTGGGGACTTTCC
AGGGAGGCGTGGCCTGGGCGGGACTGGGGAGTGGCGAGCCCTCAGATCCTGCATATAAGCAGCTGCTTTT
TGCCTGTACTGGGTCTCTCTGGTTAGACCAGATCTGAGCCTGGGAGCTCTCTGGCTAACTAGGGAACCCA
CTGCTTAAGCCTCAATAAAGCTTGCCTTGAGTGCTTCAAGTAGTGTGTGCCCGTCTGTTGTGTGACTCTG
GTAACTAGAGATCCCTCAGACCCTTTTAGTCAGTGTGGAAAATCTCTAGCAGTGGCGCCCGAACAGGGAC
TTGAAAGCGAAAGGGAAACCAGAGGAGCTCTCTCGACGCAGGACTCGGCTTGCTGAAGCGCGCACGGCAA
GAGGCGAGGGGCGGCGACTGGTGAGTACGCCAAAAATTTTGACTAGCGGAGGCTAGAAGGAGAGAGATGG
GTGCGAGAGCGTCAGTATTAAGCGGGGGAGAATTAGATCGCGATGGGAAAAAATTCGGTTAAGGCCAGGG
GGAAAGAAAAAATATAAATTAAAACATATAGTATGGGCAAGCAGGGAGCTAGAACGATTCGCAGTTAATC
CTGGCCTGTTAGAAACATCAGAAGGCTGTAGACAAATACTGGGACAGCTACAACCATCCCTTCAGACAGG
ATCAGAAGAACTTAGATCATTATATAATACAGTAGCAACCCTCTATTGTGTGCATCAAAGGATAGAGATA
AAAGACACCAAGGAAGCTTTAGACAAGATAGAGGAAGAGCAAAACAAAAGTAAGACCACCGCACAGCAAG
CGGCCGGCCGCTGATCTTCAGACCTGGAGGAGGAGATATGAGGGACAATTGGAGAAGTGAATTATATAAA
TATAAAGTAGTAAAAATTGAACCATTAGGAGTAGCACCCACCAAGGCAAAGAGAAGAGTGGTGCAGAGAG
AAAAAAGAGCAGTGGGAATAGGAGCTTTGTTCCTTGGGTTCTTGGGAGCAGCAGGAAGCACTATGGGCGC
AGCGTCAATGACGCTGACGGTACAGGCCAGACAATTATTGTCTGGTATAGTGCAGCAGCAGAACAATTTG
CTGAGGGCTATTGAGGCGCAACAGCATCTGTTGCAACTCACAGTCTGGGGCATCAAGCAGCTCCAGGCAA
GAATCCTGGCTGTGGAAAGATACCTAAAGGATCAACAGCTCCTGGGGATTTGGGGTTGCTCTGGAAAACT
CATTTGCACCACTGCTGTGCCTTGGAATGCTAGTTGGAGTAATAAATCTCTGGAACAGATTTGGAATCAC
ACGACCTGGATGGAGTGGGACAGAGAAATTAACAATTACACAAGCTTAATACACTCCTTAATTGAAGAAT
CGCAAAACCAGCAAGAAAAGAATGAACAAGAATTATTGGAATTAGATAAATGGGCAAGTTTGTGGAATTG
GTTTAACATAACAAATTGGCTGTGGTATATAAAATTATTCATAATGATAGTAGGAGGCTTGGTAGGTTTA
AGAATAGTTTTTGCTGTACTTTCTATAGTGAATAGAGTTAGGCAGGGATATTCACCATTATCGTTTCAGA
CCCACCTCCCAACCCCGAGGGGACCCGACAGGCCCGAAGGAATAGAAGAAGAAGGTGGAGAGAGAGACAG
AGACAGATCCATTCGATTAGTGAACGGATCTCGACGGTATCGCCGAATTCACAAATGGCAGTATTCATCC
ACAATTTTAAAAGAAAAGGGGGGATTGGGGGGTACAGTGCAGGGGAAAGAATAGTAGACATAATAGCAAC
AGACATACAAACTAAAGAATTACAAAAACAAATTACAAAAATTCAAAATTTTCGGGTTTATTACAGGGAC
AGCAGAGATCCAGTTTGGACTAGTGGAGTTCCGCGTTACATAACTTACGGTAAATGGCCCGCCTGGCTGA
CCGCCCAACGACCCCCGCCCATTGACGTCAATAATGACGTATGTTCCCATAGTAACGCCAATAGGGACTT
TCCATTGACGTCAATGGGTGGAGTATTTACGGTAAACTGCCCACTTGGCAGTACATCAAGTGTATCATAT
GCCAAGTACGCCCCCTATTGACGTCAATGACGGTAAATGGCCCGCCTGGCATTATGCCCAGTACATGACC
TTATGGGACTTTCCTACTTGGCAGTACATCTACGTATTAGTCATCGCTATTACCATGGTGATGCGGTTTT
GGCAGTACATCAATGGGCGTGGATAGCGGTTTGACTCACGGGGATTTCCAAGTCTCCACCCCATTGACGT
CAATGGGAGTTTGTTTTGGCACCAAAATCAACGGGACTTTCCAAAATGTCGTAACAACTCCGCCCCATTG
ACGCAAATGGGCGGTAGGCGTGTACGGTGGGAGGTCTATATAAGCAGAGCTCTCCCTATCAGTGATAGAG
ATCTCCCTATCAGTGATAGAGATCGTCGACGAGCTCGTTTAGTGAACCGTCAGATCGCCTGGAGACGCCA
TCCACGCTGTTTTGACCTCCATAGAAGACACCGGGACCGATCCAGCCTCCGGACTCTAGCGTTTAAACGC
TAGCCACCATGGCGTACCCATACGATGTTCCAGATTACGCTGCTCGAGGTTATCAAACAAGTTTGTACAA
AAAAGTTGGCATGGCGGCCCCGGTCCGCCTGGGCCGGAAGCGCCCGCTGCCTGCCTGTCCCAACCCGCTC
TTCGTTCGCTGGCTGACCGAGTGGCGGGACGAGGCGACCCGCAGCAGGCACCGCACGCGCTTCGTATTTC
AGAAGGCGCTGCGTTCCCTCCGACGGTACCCACTGCCGCTGCGCAGCGGGAAGGAAGCTAAGATCCTACA
GCACTTCGGAGACGGGCTCTGCCGGATGCTGGACGAGCGGCTGCAGCGGCACCGAACATCGGGCGGTGAC
CATGCCCCGGACTCACCATCTGGAGAGAACAGTCCAGCCCCGCAGGGGCGACTTGCGGAAGTCCAGGACT
CTTCCATGCCAGTTCCTGCCCAGCCCAAAGCGGGAGGCTCTGGCAGCTACTGGCCAGCTCGGCACTCAGG
AGCCCGAGTGATACTGCTGGTGCTCTACCGGGAGCACCTGAATCCTAATGGTCACCACTTCTTAACCAAG
GAGGAGCTGCTGCAGAGGTGTGCTCAGAAGTCCCCCAGGGTAGCCCCTGGGAGTGCCCCACCCTGGCCAG
CCCTCCGCTCCCTCCTTCACAGGAACCTGGTCCTCAGGACACACCAGCCAGCCAGGTACTCATTGACCCC
AGAGGGCCTGGAGCTGGCCCAGAAGTTGGCCGAGTCAGAAGGCCTGAGCTTGCTGAATGTGGGCATCGGG
CCCAAGGAGCCCCCTGGGGAGGAGACAGCAGTGCCAGGAGCAGCTTCAGCAGAGCTTGCCAGTGAAGCAG
GGGTCCAGCAGCAGCCACTGGAGCTGAGGCCTGGAGAGTACAGGGTGCTGTTGTGTGTGGACATTGGCGA
GACCCGGGGGGGCGGGCACAGGCCGGAGCTGCTCCGAGAGCTACAGCGGCTGCACGTGACCCACACGGTG
CGCAAGCTGCACGTTGGAGATTTTGTGTGGGTGGCTCAGGAGACCAATCCTAGAGACCCAGCAAACCCTG
GGGAGTTGGTACTGGATCACATTGTGGAGCGCAAGCGACTGGATGACCTTTGCAGCAGCATCATCGACGG
CCGCTTCCGGGAGCAGAAGTTCCGACTGAAGCGCTGTGGTCTGGAGCGCCGGGTATACCTGGTGGAAGAG
CATGGTTCCGTCCACAACCTCAGCCTTCCTGAGAGCACACTGCTGCAGGCTGTCACCAACACTCAGGTCA
TTGATGGCTTTTTTGTGAAGCGCACAGCAGACATTAAGGAGTCAGCCGCCTACCTGGCCCTCTTGACTCG
GGGCCTGCAGAGACTCTACCAGGGCCACACCCTACGCAGCCGCCCCTGGGGAACCCCTGGGAACCCTGAA
TCAGGGGCCATGACCTCTCCAAACCCTCTCTGCTCACTCCTCACCTTCAGTGACTTCAACGCAGGAGCCA
TCAAGAATAAGGCCCAGTCGGTGCGAGAAGTGTTTGCCCGGCAGCTGATGCAGGTGCGCGGAGTGAGTGG
GGAGAAGGCAGCAGCCCTGGTGGATCGATACAGCACCCCTGCCAGCCTCCTGGCCGCCTATGATGCCTGT
GCCACCCCCAAGGAACAAGAGACACTGCTGAGCACCATTAAGTGTGGGCGTCTACAGAGGAATCTGGGGC
CTGCTCTGAGCAGGACCTTATCCCAGCTCTACTGCAGCTACGGCCCCTTGACCTGCCCAACTTTCTTGTA
CAAAGTGGTTCGATAACGAATTCTACCGGGTAGGGGAGGCGCTTTTCCCAAGGCAGTCTGGAGCATGCGC
TTTAGCAGCCCCGCTGGGCACTTGGCGCTACACAAGTGGCCTCTGGCCTCGCACACATTCCACATCCACC
GGTAGGCGCCAACCGGCTCCGTTCTTTGGTGGCCCCTTCGCGCCACCTTCTACTCCTCCCCTAGTCAGGA
AGTTCCCCCCCGCCCCGCAGCTCGCGTCGTGCAGGACGTGACAAATGGAAGTAGCACGTCTCACTAGTCT
CGTGCAGATGGACAGCACCGCTGAGCAATGGAAGCGGGTAGGCCTTTGGGGCAGCGGCCAATAGCAGCTT
TGCTCCTTCGCTTTCTGGGCTCAGAGGCTGGGAAGGGGTGGGTCCGGGGGCGGGCTCAGGGGCGGGCTCA
GGGGCGGGGCGGGCGCCCGAAGGTCCTCCGGAGGCCCGGCATTCTGCACGCTTCAAAAGCGCACGTCTGC
CGCGCTGTTCTCCTCTTCCTCATCTCCGGGCCTTTCGACCTGCAGCCCAAGCTTACCATGACCGAGTACA
AGCCCACGGTGCGCCTCGCCACCCGCGACGACGTCCCCAGGGCCGTACGCACCCTCGCCGCCGCGTTCGC
CGACTACCCCGCCACGCGCCACACCGTCGATCCGGACCGCCACATCGAGCGGGTCACCGAGCTGCAAGAA
CTCTTCCTCACGCGCGTCGGGCTCGACATCGGCAAGGTGTGGGTCGCGGACGACGGCGCCGCGGTGGCGG
TCTGGACCACGCCGGAGAGCGTCGAAGCGGGGGCGGTGTTCGCCGAGATCGGCCCGCGCATGGCCGAGTT
GAGCGGTTCCCGGCTGGCCGCGCAGCAACAGATGGAAGGCCTCCTGGCGCCGCACCGGCCCAAGGAGCCC
GCGTGGTTCCTGGCCACCGTCGGCGTCTCGCCCGACCACCAGGGCAAGGGTCTGGGCAGCGCCGTCGTGC
TCCCCGGAGTGGAGGCGGCCGAGCGCGCCGGGGTGCCCGCCTTCCTGGAGACCTCCGCGCCCCGCAACCT
CCCCTTCTACGAGCGGCTCGGCTTCACCGTCACCGCCGACGTCGAGGTGCCCGAAGGACCGCGCACCTGG
TGCATGACCCGCAAGCCCGGTGCCTGACGCCCGCCCCACGACCCGCAGCGCCCGACCGAAAGGAGCGCAC
GACCCCATGCATCGATAGATCCTAATCAACCTCTGGATTACAAAATTTGTGAAAGATTGACTGGTATTCT
TAACTATGTTGCTCCTTTTACGCTATGTGGATACGCTGCTTTAATGCCTTTGTATCATGCTATTGCTTCC
CGTATGGCTTTCATTTTCTCCTCCTTGTATAAATCCTGGTTGCTGTCTCTTTATGAGGAGTTGTGGCCCG
TTGTCAGGCAACGTGGCGTGGTGTGCACTGTGTTTGCTGACGCAACCCCCACTGGTTGGGGCATTGCCAC
CACCTGTCAGCTCCTTTCCGGGACTTTCGCTTTCCCCCTCCCTATTGCCACGGCGGAACTCATCGCCGCC
TGCCTTGCCCGCTGCTGGACAGGGGCTCGGCTGTTGGGCACTGACAATTCCGTGGTGTTGTCGGGGAAAT
CATCGTCCTTTCCTTGGCTGCTCGCCTGTGTTGCCACCTGGATTCTGCGCGGGACGTCCTTCTGCTACGT
CCCTTCGGCCCTCAATCCAGCGGACCTTCCTTCCCGCGGCCTGCTGCCGGCTCTGCGGCCTCTTCCGCGT
CTTCGCCTTCGCCCTCAGACGAGTCGGATCTCCCTTTGGGCCGCCTCCCCGCCTGAGATCCTTTAAGACC
AATGACTTACAAGGCAGCTGTAGATCTTAGCCACTTTTTAAAAGAAAAGGGGGGACTGGAAGGGCTAATT
CACTCCCAACGAAGACAAGATCTGCTTTTTGCTTGTACTGGGTCTCTCTGGTTAGACCAGATCTGAGCCT
GGGAGCTCTCTGGCTAACTAGGGAACCCACTGCTTAAGCCTCAATAAAGCTTGCCTTGAGTGCTTCAAGT
AGTGTGTGCCCGTCTGTTGTGTGACTCTGGTAACTAGAGATCCCTCAGACCCTTTTAGTCAGTGTGGAAA
ATCTCTAGCAGTAGTAGTTCATGTCATCTTATTATTCAGTATTTATAACTTGCAAAGAAATGAATATCAG
AGAGTGAGAGGCCCGGGTTAATTAAGGAAAGGGCTAGATCATTCTTGAAGACGAAAGGGCCTCGTGATAC
GCCTATTTTTATAGGTTAATGTCATGATAATAATGGTTTCTTAGACGTCAGGTGGCACTTTTCGGGGAAA
TGTGCGCGGAACCCCTATTTGTTTATTTTTCTAAATACATTCAAATATGTATCCGCTCATGAGACAATAA
CCCTGATAAATGCTTCAATAATATTGAAAAAGGAAGAGTATGAGTATTCAACATTTCCGTGTCGCCCTTA
TTCCCTTTTTTGCGGCATTTTGCCTTCCTGTTTTTGCTCACCCAGAAACGCTGGTGAAAGTAAAAGATGC
TGAAGATCAGTTGGGTGCACGAGTGGGTTACATCGAACTGGATCTCAACAGCGGTAAGATCCTTGAGAGT
TTTCGCCCCGAAGAACGTTTTCCAATGATGAGCACTTTTAAAGTTCTGCTATGTGGCGCGGTATTATCCC
GTGTTGACGCCGGGCAAGAGCAACTCGGTCGCCGCATACACTATTCTCAGAATGACTTGGTTGAGTACTC
ACCAGTCACAGAAAAGCATCTTACGGATGGCATGACAGTAAGAGAATTATGCAGTGCTGCCATAACCATG
AGTGATAACACTGCGGCCAACTTACTTCTGACAACGATCGGAGGACCGAAGGAGCTAACCGCTTTTTTGC
ACAACATGGGGGATCATGTAACTCGCCTTGATCGTTGGGAACCGGAGCTGAATGAAGCCATACCAAACGA
CGAGCGTGACACCACGATGCCTGTAGCAATGGCAACAACGTTGCGCAAACTATTAACTGGCGAACTACTT
ACTCTAGCTTCCCGGCAACAATTAATAGACTGGATGGAGGCGGATAAAGTTGCAGGACCACTTCTGCGCT
CGGCCCTTCCGGCTGGCTGGTTTATTGCTGATAAATCTGGAGCCGGTGAGCGTGGGTCTCGCGGTATCAT
TGCAGCACTGGGGCCAGATGGTAAGCCCTCCCGTATCGTAGTTATCTACACGACGGGGAGTCAGGCAACT
ATGGATGAACGAAATAGACAGATCGCTGAGATAGGTGCCTCACTGATTAAGCATTGGTAACTGTCAGACC
AAGTTTACTCATATATACTTTAGATTGATTTAAAACTTCATTTTTAATTTAAAAGGATCTAGGTGAAGAT
CCTTTTTGATAATCTCATGACCAAAATCCCTTAACGTGAGTTTTCGTTCCACTGAGCGTCAGACCCCGTA
GAAAAGATCAAAGGATC
Features (pLannotate 1.2.2; 31 found; start..end, strand, type, name):
      4..592     +  rep_origin     ori: high-copy-number ColE1/pMB1/pBR322/pUC origin of replication
    775..829     +  CDS            lacI (fragment): lac repressor; lacI; The lac repressor binds to the lac operator to inhibit transcription in E. coli. This inhibition can be relieved by adding lactose or isopropyl-β-D-thiogalactopyranoside (IPTG).
    835..928     +  rep_origin     SV40 ori (fragment): SV40 origin of replication
    953..990     +  CDS            lacI (fragment): lac repressor; lacI; The lac repressor binds to the lac operator to inhibit transcription in E. coli. This inhibition can be relieved by adding lactose or isopropyl-β-D-thiogalactopyranoside (IPTG).
   1003..1024    +  protein_bind   CAP binding site: CAP binding activates transcription in the presence of cAMP. E. coli catabolite activator protein
   1039..1069    +  promoter       lac promoter: promoter for the E. coli lac operon
   1077..1093    +  protein_bind   lac operator: The lac repressor binds to the lac operator to inhibit transcription in E. coli. This inhibition can be relieved by adding lactose or isopropyl-β-D-thiogalactopyranoside (IPTG). lac repressor encoded by lacI
   1127..1210    +  polyA_signal   SV40 poly(A) signal (fragment): SV40 polyadenylation signal
   1377..1706    +  CDS            nef (fragment): NEF_HV1BR - Experimental evidence at protein level: Swiss-Prot protein existence level 1. Extracellular Nef protein targets CD4(+) T-lymphocytes for apoptosis by interacting with CXCR4 surface receptors (PubMed:14990729). From Human immunodeficiency virus type 1 group M subtype B (isolate BRU/LAI) (HIV-1).
   1754..2011    +  LTR            5' LTR (truncated): truncated 5' long terminal repeat (LTR) from HIV-1
   2058..2183    +  misc_feature   HIV-1 Ψ: packaging signal of human immunodeficiency virus type 1
   2167..2505    +  CDS            HIV-1 gag (fragment): gag protein from human immunodeficiency virus 1; gag
   2680..2913    +  misc_feature   RRE: The Rev response element (RRE) of HIV-1 allows for Rev-dependent mRNA export from the nucleus to the cytoplasm.
   3290..3390    +  CDS            Rev (fragment): human immunodeficiency virus 1 (HIV-1) Rev protein; rev; enhances nuclear export of unspliced and incompletely spliced viral mRNAs
   3435..3552    +  misc_feature   cPPT/CTS: central polypurine tract and central termination sequence of HIV-1
   3604..3907    +  enhancer       CMV enhancer: human cytomegalovirus immediate early enhancer
   3908..4111    +  promoter       CMV promoter: human cytomegalovirus (CMV) immediate early promoter
   4113..4132    +  promoter       PLtetO-1 promoter (fragment): modified phage lambda PL promoter with tet operator sites (Lutz and Bujard, 1997)
   4134..4153    +  promoter       PLtetO-1 promoter (fragment): modified phage lambda PL promoter with tet operator sites (Lutz and Bujard, 1997)
   4161..4194    +  promoter       TRE3GV promoter (fragment): 3rd-generation Tet-responsive promoter that can be activated by binding of Tet-On® 3G, optimized for retroviral and lentiviral vectors
   4285..4311    +  CDS            3xHA (fragment): three tandem HA epitope tags
   4328..4345    +  protein_bind   attB1 (fragment): mutant version of attB; core recombination site for the Gateway® BP reaction BP Clonase™
   4351..6003    +  CDS            MUS81: MUS81_HUMAN - Experimental evidence at protein level: Swiss-Prot protein existence level 1. Interacts with EME1 and EME2 to form a DNA structure-specific endonuclease with substrate preference for branched DNA structures with a 5'-end at the branch nick. Typical substrates include 3'-flap structures, replication forks and nicked Holliday junctions. May be required in mitosis for the processing of stalled or collapsed replication forks. From Homo sapiens (Human).
   6006..6029    -  protein_bind   attB2: mutant version of attB; recombination site for the Gateway® BP reaction BP Clonase™
   6048..6547    +  promoter       PGK promoter: mouse phosphoglycerate kinase 1 promoter
   6568..7167    +  CDS            PuroR: puromycin N-acetyltransferase; pac from Streptomyces alboniger; confers resistance to puromycin
   7234..7822    +  misc_feature   WPRE: woodchuck hepatitis virus posttranscriptional regulatory element
   7830..7895    +  CDS            nef (fragment): NEF_HV1Z2 - Experimental evidence at protein level: Swiss-Prot protein existence level 1. Extracellular Nef protein targets CD4(+) T-lymphocytes for apoptosis by interacting with CXCR4 surface receptors. From Human immunodeficiency virus type 1 group M subtype D (isolate Z2/CDC-Z34) (HIV-1).
   7897..8130    +  LTR            3' LTR (ΔU3): self-inactivating 3' long terminal repeat (LTR) from HIV-1
   8335..8439    +  promoter       AmpR promoter: bla
   8440..9300    +  CDS            AmpR: β-lactamase; bla; confers resistance to ampicillin, carbenicillin, and related antibiotics
