[The description below was written by a language model from this plasmid's Addgene catalogue record and pLannotate feature annotations shown in this document.]
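Description:
p7141 pHAGE-P-CMVt-N-HA-GAW-MUS81 is an HIV-1-based lentiviral expression plasmid built on the pHAGE-P-CMVt-N-HA-GAW Gateway destination backbone, carrying human MUS81 (also known as SLX3). MUS81 is the catalytic subunit of a structure-specific endonuclease that partners with EME1 or EME2 to cleave branched DNA such as 3' flaps, stalled replication forks and nicked Holliday junctions. In bacteria the plasmid replicates from a high-copy ColE1/pUC-type origin and is selected with ampicillin through the β-lactamase gene.

The transfer cassette is bounded by a truncated 5' LTR and a self-inactivating ΔU3 3' LTR. It contains the Ψ packaging signal with a gag fragment, the Rev response element for Rev-dependent export of the genomic RNA, and the cPPT/CTS element that aids nuclear import. Expression of the insert is driven by the CMV enhancer and promoter, followed immediately by short matches to tet operator sequences. This fits the "CMVt" name and suggests a tetracycline-regulatable CMV promoter, although the catalogue entry lists the promoter only as CMV. An N-terminal HA epitope from the backbone precedes the attB1 site, and the MUS81 coding sequence sits between attB1 and attB2, the sites left by Gateway recombination. Downstream, a mouse PGK promoter drives the puromycin resistance gene for selecting transduced or transfected mammalian cells, and a WPRE enhances transcript expression.

The stated purpose is simply expression of MUS81, and the HA tag allows detection or affinity purification of the protein. The sequenced record is 9,467 nt, which is shorter than the catalogued total size of 12,600 bp, and the annotated MUS81 reading frame is slightly shorter than the listed insert size.
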