Addgene plasmid #100157: p7141 pHAGE-P-CMVt-N-HA-GAW-MUS81
Purpose: Expresses MUS81
Depositing lab: Peter Howley. Depositing organization: Harvard Medical School. Publication: Proteomic analysis and identification of cellular interactors of the giant ubiquitin ligase HERC2. Galligan JT, Martinez-Noel G, Arndt V, Hayes S, Chittenden TW, Harper JW, Howley PM. J Proteome Res. 2015 Feb 6;14(2):953-66. doi: 10.1021/pr501005v. Epub 2014 Dec 15. PubMed 25476789.
Backbone
  Vector backbone: PHAGE-P-CMVt-N-HA-GAW
  Backbone size w/o insert (bp): 7800
  Total vector size (bp): 12600
  Vector type: Mammalian Expression, Lentiviral
  Selectable markers: Puromycin
Growth in bacteria
  Bacterial resistance: Ampicillin, 100 μg/mL
  Growth temperature: 37°C
  Growth strain: NEB Stable
  Copy number: Unknown
Gene/Insert
  Gene/Insert name: MUS81
  Species: H. sapiens (human)
  Insert size (bp): 1758
  Entrez Gene: MUS81 (a.k.a. SLX3)
  Promoter: CMV
  Tag / fusion protein: HA (N terminal on backbone)
  Cloning method: Gateway Cloning
  Sequencing primers: 5′ M13F
Terms and licenses: Academic/Nonprofit Terms; Industry Terms: Not Available to Industry
How to cite: p7141 pHAGE-P-CMVt-N-HA-GAW-MUS81 was a gift from Peter Howley (Addgene plasmid # 100157 ; http://n2t.net/addgene:100157 ; RRID:Addgene_100157)
